Addgene plasmid #127302: pcDNA3.1(+)/UUG-nLuc-3XFLAG
Purpose: Express 3xFLAG tagged nanoLuciferase (nLuc) from UUG start codon
Depositing lab: Jeremy Wilusz. Depositing organization: University of Pennsylvania. Publication: Ribosome queuing enables non-AUG translation to be resistant to multiple protein synthesis inhibitors. Kearse MG, Goldman DH, Choi J, Nwaezeapu C, Liang D, Green KM, Goldstrohm AC, Todd PK, Green R, Wilusz JE. Genes Dev. 2019 Jun 6. pii: gad.324715.119. doi: 10.1101/gad.324715.119. PubMed 31171704.
Backbone
  Vector backbone: pcDNA3.1(+)
  Total vector size (bp): 5977
  Vector type: Mammalian Expression
  Selectable markers: Neomycin (select with G418)
Growth in bacteria
  Bacterial resistance: Ampicillin, 100 μg/mL
  Growth temperature: 37°C
  Growth strain: DH5alpha
  Copy number: High Copy
Gene/Insert
  Gene/Insert name: nanoLuciferase (alt name: nLuc)
  Promoter: CMV
  Tag / fusion protein: 3xFLAG (C terminal on insert)
  Cloning method: Restriction Enzyme; 5′ cloning site HindIII (not destroyed); 3′ cloning site ApaI (not destroyed)
  Sequencing primers: 5′ CGCAAATGGGCGGTAGGCGTG
Terms and licenses: Academic/Nonprofit Terms; Industry Terms: Not Available to Industry
How to cite: pcDNA3.1(+)/UUG-nLuc-3XFLAG was a gift from Jeremy Wilusz (Addgene plasmid # 127302 ; http://n2t.net/addgene:127302 ; RRID:Addgene_127302)
