[The description below was written by a language model from this plasmid's Addgene catalogue record and pLannotate feature annotations shown in this document.]
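Description:
pcDNA3.1(+)/UUG-nLuc-3XFLAG is a mammalian expression plasmid of about 6 kb, built on the pcDNA3.1(+) backbone, that reports on translation initiation from a non-AUG start codon. It is maintained in E. coli through a high-copy ColE1/pUC-type origin with ampicillin selection from the β-lactamase gene. An f1 origin is also present, which in principle allows single-stranded DNA production. For stable selection in mammalian cells, an SV40 early promoter drives the neomycin phosphotransferase gene, followed by an SV40 polyadenylation signal, conferring G418 resistance. The automated annotation also reports several short fragment hits (bom, a truncated HIV-1 LTR, ble, lacI and lac promoter/operator elements). These appear to be backbone remnants or incidental matches rather than functional parts of the design.

The payload, cloned between the HindIII and ApaI sites, is a human codon-optimised NanoLuc luciferase (nLuc) reading frame fused at its C terminus to a 3xFLAG epitope. It is transcribed from the CMV immediate-early enhancer/promoter and terminated by the bovine growth hormone poly(A) signal. The reporter is designed to initiate at a UUG codon instead of the canonical AUG, which is consistent with the Nluc feature being annotated as a fragment. Luminescence output therefore reflects how efficiently ribosomes initiate at this near-cognate codon, while the FLAG tag allows the product to be detected by immunoblot or immunoprecipitation. A T7 promoter upstream of the insert could also support in vitro transcription of reporter mRNA. The associated study examined how non-AUG translation responds to protein synthesis inhibitors, and the name suggests that the plasmid belongs to a set of reporters differing in start codon, although the record describes only this one.
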