Features (pLannotate 1.2.2; 21 found; start..end, strand, type, name):
     28..80      -  misc_feature   bom (fragment): basis of mobility region from pBR322
    235..614     +  enhancer       CMV enhancer: human cytomegalovirus immediate early enhancer
    615..818     +  promoter       CMV promoter: human cytomegalovirus (CMV) immediate early promoter
    814..847     +  LTR            5' LTR (truncated) (fragment): truncated 5' long terminal repeat (LTR) from HIV-1
    863..881     +  promoter       T7 promoter: promoter for bacteriophage T7 RNA polymerase
    950..1461    +  CDS            Nluc (fragment): NanoLuc® luciferase human codon-optimized
   1462..1527    +  CDS            3xFLAG: three tandem FLAG® epitope tags, followed by an enterokinase cleavage site
   1577..1801    +  polyA_signal   bGH poly(A) signal: bovine growth hormone polyadenylation signal
   1805..1826    +  promoter       SV40 promoter (fragment): SV40 enhancer and early promoter
   1847..2275    +  rep_origin     f1 ori (sequence partly withheld): f1 bacteriophage origin of replication; arrow indicates direction of (+) strand synthesis
   2289..2618    +  promoter       SV40 promoter: SV40 enhancer and early promoter
   2685..3476    +  CDS            neo: KKA2_KLEPN - Also known as kan, nptII. Experimental evidence at protein level: Swiss-Prot protein existence level 1. Resistance to kanamycin, neomycin, paromomycin, ribostamycin, butirosin and gentamicin B. From Klebsiella pneumoniae.
   3500..3658    +  CDS            ble (fragment): BLE_KLEPN - Experimental evidence at protein level: Swiss-Prot protein existence level 1. Binding protein with a strong affinity to the bleomycin family of antibiotics. Binds to CL990; an antimitotic-antibiotic compound. From Klebsiella pneumoniae.
   3653..3774    +  polyA_signal   SV40 poly(A) signal: SV40 polyadenylation signal
   3847..3863    -  protein_bind   lac operator: The lac repressor binds to the lac operator to inhibit transcription in E. coli. This inhibition can be relieved by adding lactose or isopropyl-β-D-thiogalactopyranoside (IPTG). lac repressor encoded by lacI
   3871..3901    -  promoter       lac promoter: promoter for the E. coli lac operon
   3916..3937    -  protein_bind   CAP binding site: CAP binding activates transcription in the presence of cAMP. E. coli catabolite activator protein
   3950..4042    -  CDS            lacI (fragment): lac repressor; lacI; The lac repressor binds to the lac operator to inhibit transcription in E. coli. This inhibition can be relieved by adding lactose or isopropyl-β-D-thiogalactopyranoside (IPTG).
   4225..4813    -  rep_origin     ori: high-copy-number ColE1/pMB1/pBR322/pUC origin of replication
   4984..5844    -  CDS            AmpR: β-lactamase; bla; confers resistance to ampicillin, carbenicillin, and related antibiotics
   5845..5949    -  promoter       AmpR promoter: bla
>Addgene plasmid #127302 | pcDNA3.1(+)/UUG-nLuc-3XFLAG | addgene full sequence | sequence record 247735 | Addgene NGS Result
GACGGATCGGGAGATCTCCCGATCCCCTATGGTGCACTCTCAGTACAATCTGCTCTGATGCCGCATAGTT
AAGCCAGTATCTGCTCCCTGCTTGTGTGTTGGAGGTCGCTGAGTAGTGCGCGAGCAAAATTTAAGCTACA
ACAAGGCAAGGCTTGACCGACAATTGCATGAAGAATCTGCTTAGGGTTAGGCGTTTTGCGCTGCTTCGCG
ATGTACGGGCCAGATATACGCGTTGACATTGATTATTGACTAGTTATTAATAGTAATCAATTACGGGGTC
ATTAGTTCATAGCCCATATATGGAGTTCCGCGTTACATAACTTACGGTAAATGGCCCGCCTGGCTGACCG
CCCAACGACCCCCGCCCATTGACGTCAATAATGACGTATGTTCCCATAGTAACGCCAATAGGGACTTTCC
ATTGACGTCAATGGGTGGAGTATTTACGGTAAACTGCCCACTTGGCAGTACATCAAGTGTATCATATGCC
AAGTACGCCCCCTATTGACGTCAATGACGGTAAATGGCCCGCCTGGCATTATGCCCAGTACATGACCTTA
TGGGACTTTCCTACTTGGCAGTACATCTACGTATTAGTCATCGCTATTACCATGGTGATGCGGTTTTGGC
AGTACATCAATGGGCGTGGATAGCGGTTTGACTCACGGGGATTTCCAAGTCTCCACCCCATTGACGTCAA
TGGGAGTTTGTTTTGGCACCAAAATCAACGGGACTTTCCAAAATGTCGTAACAACTCCGCCCCATTGACG
CAAATGGGCGGTAGGCGTGTACGGTGGGAGGTCTATATAAGCAGAGCTCTCTGGCTAACTAGAGAACCCA
CTGCTTACTGGCTTATCGAAATTAATACGACTCACTATAGGGAGACCCAAGCTGGCTAGCGTTTAAACTT
AAGCTTGGCAATCCGGTACTGTTGGTAAATAAGCCACCTTGGTCTTCACACTCGAAGATTTCGTTGGGGA
CTGGCGACAGACAGCCGGCTACAACCTGGACCAAGTCCTTGAACAGGGAGGTGTGTCCAGTTTGTTTCAG
AATCTCGGGGTGTCCGTAACTCCGATCCAAAGGATTGTCCTGAGCGGTGAAAATGGGCTGAAGATCGACA
TCCATGTCATCATCCCGTATGAAGGTCTGAGCGGCGACCAAATGGGCCAGATCGAAAAAATTTTTAAGGT
GGTGTACCCTGTGGATGATCATCACTTTAAGGTGATCCTGCACTATGGCACACTGGTAATCGACGGGGTT
ACGCCGAACATGATCGACTATTTCGGACGGCCGTATGAAGGCATCGCCGTGTTCGACGGCAAAAAGATCA
CTGTAACAGGGACCCTGTGGAACGGCAACAAAATTATCGACGAGCGCCTGATCAACCCCGACGGCTCCCT
GCTGTTCCGAGTAACCATCAACGGAGTGACCGGCTGGCGGCTGTGCGAACGCATTCTGGCGGACTACAAA
GACCATGACGGTGATTATAAAGATCATGACATCGATTACAAGGATGACGATGACAAGTAAGGCCGCGACT
CTAGAGGGCCCGTTTAAACCCGCTGATCAGCCTCGACTGTGCCTTCTAGTTGCCAGCCATCTGTTGTTTG
CCCCTCCCCCGTGCCTTCCTTGACCCTGGAAGGTGCCACTCCCACTGTCCTTTCCTAATAAAATGAGGAA
ATTGCATCGCATTGTCTGAGTAGGTGTCATTCTATTCTGGGGGGTGGGGTGGGGCAGGACAGCAAGGGGG
AGGATTGGGAAGACAATAGCAGGCATGCTGGGGATGCGGTGGGCTCTATGGCTTCTGAGGCGGAAAGAAC
CAGCTGGGGCTCTAGGGGGTATCCCC
[124 nt withheld, positions 1847-1970]
C
[91 nt withheld, positions 1972-2062]
A
[49 nt withheld, positions 2064-2112]
CCTTTGACGTTGGAGTCCACGTTCTTT
[37 nt withheld, positions 2140-2176]
ACCCTATCTCGGTCTATTCTTTTGATTTATAAGGGATTTTGCCGATTTCGGCCTATTGGTTAAAAAATGA
GCTGATTTAACAAAAATTTAACGCGAATTAATTCTGTGGAATGTGTGTCAGTTAGGGTGTGGAAAGTCCC
CAGGCTCCCCAGCAGGCAGAAGTATGCAAAGCATGCATCTCAATTAGTCAGCAACCAGGTGTGGAAAGTC
CCCAGGCTCCCCAGCAGGCAGAAGTATGCAAAGCATGCATCTCAATTAGTCAGCAACCATAGTCCCGCCC
CTAACTCCGCCCATCCCGCCCCTAACTCCGCCCAGTTCCGCCCATTCTCCGCCCCATGGCTGACTAATTT
TTTTTATTTATGCAGAGGCCGAGGCCGCCTCTGCCTCTGAGCTATTCCAGAAGTAGTGAGGAGGCTTTTT
TGGAGGCCTAGGCTTTTGCAAAAAGCTCCCGGGAGCTTGTATATCCATTTTCGGATCTGATCAAGAGACA
GGATGAGGATCGTTTCGCATGATTGAACAAGATGGATTGCACGCAGGTTCTCCGGCCGCTTGGGTGGAGA
GGCTATTCGGCTATGACTGGGCACAACAGACAATCGGCTGCTCTGATGCCGCCGTGTTCCGGCTGTCAGC
GCAGGGGCGCCCGGTTCTTTTTGTCAAGACCGACCTGTCCGGTGCCCTGAATGAACTGCAGGACGAGGCA
GCGCGGCTATCGTGGCTGGCCACGACGGGCGTTCCTTGCGCAGCTGTGCTCGACGTTGTCACTGAAGCGG
GAAGGGACTGGCTGCTATTGGGCGAAGTGCCGGGGCAGGATCTCCTGTCATCTCACCTTGCTCCTGCCGA
GAAAGTATCCATCATGGCTGATGCAATGCGGCGGCTGCATACGCTTGATCCGGCTACCTGCCCATTCGAC
CACCAAGCGAAACATCGCATCGAGCGAGCACGTACTCGGATGGAAGCCGGTCTTGTCGATCAGGATGATC
TGGACGAAGAGCATCAGGGGCTCGCGCCAGCCGAACTGTTCGCCAGGCTCAAGGCGCGCATGCCCGACGG
CGAGGATCTCGTCGTGACCCATGGCGATGCCTGCTTGCCGAATATCATGGTGGAAAATGGCCGCTTTTCT
GGATTCATCGACTGTGGCCGGCTGGGTGTGGCGGACCGCTATCAGGACATAGCGTTGGCTACCCGTGATA
TTGCTGAAGAGCTTGGCGGCGAATGGGCTGACCGCTTCCTCGTGCTTTACGGTATCGCCGCTCCCGATTC
GCAGCGCATCGCCTTCTATCGCCTTCTTGACGAGTTCTTCTGAGCGGGACTCTGGGGTTCGAAATGACCG
ACCAAGCGACGCCCAACCTGCCATCACGAGATTTCGATTCCACCGCCGCCTTCTATGAAAGGTTGGGCTT
CGGAATCGTTTTCCGGGACGCCGGCTGGATGATCCTCCAGCGCGGGGATCTCATGCTGGAGTTCTTCGCC
CACCCCAACTTGTTTATTGCAGCTTATAATGGTTACAAATAAAGCAATAGCATCACAAATTTCACAAATA
AAGCATTTTTTTCACTGCATTCTAGTTGTGGTTTGTCCAAACTCATCAATGTATCTTATCATGTCTGTAT
ACCGTCGACCTCTAGCTAGAGCTTGGCGTAATCATGGTCATAGCTGTTTCCTGTGTGAAATTGTTATCCG
CTCACAATTCCACACAACATACGAGCCGGAAGCATAAAGTGTAAAGCCTGGGGTGCCTAATGAGTGAGCT
AACTCACATTAATTGCGTTGCGCTCACTGCCCGCTTTCCAGTCGGGAAACCTGTCGTGCCAGCTGCATTA
ATGAATCGGCCAACGCGCGGGGAGAGGCGGTTTGCGTATTGGGCGCTCTTCCGCTTCCTCGCTCACTGAC
TCGCTGCGCTCGGTCGTTCGGCTGCGGCGAGCGGTATCAGCTCACTCAAAGGCGGTAATACGGTTATCCA
CAGAATCAGGGGATAACGCAGGAAAGAACATGTGAGCAAAAGGCCAGCAAAAGGCCAGGAACCGTAAAAA
GGCCGCGTTGCTGGCGTTTTTCCATAGGCTCCGCCCCCCTGACGAGCATCACAAAAATCGACGCTCAAGT
CAGAGGTGGCGAAACCCGACAGGACTATAAAGATACCAGGCGTTTCCCCCTGGAAGCTCCCTCGTGCGCT
CTCCTGTTCCGACCCTGCCGCTTACCGGATACCTGTCCGCCTTTCTCCCTTCGGGAAGCGTGGCGCTTTC
TCATAGCTCACGCTGTAGGTATCTCAGTTCGGTGTAGGTCGTTCGCTCCAAGCTGGGCTGTGTGCACGAA
CCCCCCGTTCAGCCCGACCGCTGCGCCTTATCCGGTAACTATCGTCTTGAGTCCAACCCGGTAAGACACG
ACTTATCGCCACTGGCAGCAGCCACTGGTAACAGGATTAGCAGAGCGAGGTATGTAGGCGGTGCTACAGA
GTTCTTGAAGTGGTGGCCTAACTACGGCTACACTAGAAGAACAGTATTTGGTATCTGCGCTCTGCTGAAG
CCAGTTACCTTCGGAAAAAGAGTTGGTAGCTCTTGATCCGGCAAACAAACCACCGCTGGTAGCGGTGGTT
TTTTTGTTTGCAAGCAGCAGATTACGCGCAGAAAAAAAGGATCTCAAGAAGATCCTTTGATCTTTTCTAC
GGGGTCTGACGCTCAGTGGAACGAAAACTCACGTTAAGGGATTTTGGTCATGAGATTATCAAAAAGGATC
TTCACCTAGATCCTTTTAAATTAAAAATGAAGTTTTAAATCAATCTAAAGTATATATGAGTAAACTTGGT
CTGACAGTTACCAATGCTTAATCAGTGAGGCACCTATCTCAGCGATCTGTCTATTTCGTTCATCCATAGT
TGCCTGACTCCCCGTCGTGTAGATAACTACGATACGGGAGGGCTTACCATCTGGCCCCAGTGCTGCAATG
ATACCGCGAGACCCACGCTCACCGGCTCCAGATTTATCAGCAATAAACCAGCCAGCCGGAAGGGCCGAGC
GCAGAAGTGGTCCTGCAACTTTATCCGCCTCCATCCAGTCTATTAATTGTTGCCGGGAAGCTAGAGTAAG
TAGTTCGCCAGTTAATAGTTTGCGCAACGTTGTTGCCATTGCTACAGGCATCGTGGTGTCACGCTCGTCG
TTTGGTATGGCTTCATTCAGCTCCGGTTCCCAACGATCAAGGCGAGTTACATGATCCCCCATGTTGTGCA
AAAAAGCGGTTAGCTCCTTCGGTCCTCCGATCGTTGTCAGAAGTAAGTTGGCCGCAGTGTTATCACTCAT
GGTTATGGCAGCACTGCATAATTCTCTTACTGTCATGCCATCCGTAAGATGCTTTTCTGTGACTGGTGAG
TACTCAACCAAGTCATTCTGAGAATAGTGTATGCGGCGACCGAGTTGCTCTTGCCCGGCGTCAATACGGG
ATAATACCGCGCCACATAGCAGAACTTTAAAAGTGCTCATCATTGGAAAACGTTCTTCGGGGCGAAAACT
CTCAAGGATCTTACCGCTGTTGAGATCCAGTTCGATGTAACCCACTCGTGCACCCAACTGATCTTCAGCA
TCTTTTACTTTCACCAGCGTTTCTGGGTGAGCAAAAACAGGAAGGCAAAATGCCGCAAAAAAGGGAATAA
GGGCGACACGGAAATGTTGAATACTCATACTCTTCCTTTTTCAATATTATTGAAGCATTTATCAGGGTTA
TTGTCTCATGAGCGGATACATATTTGAATGTATTTAGAAAAATAAACAAATAGGGGTTCCGCGCACATTT
CCCCGAAAAGTGCCACCTGACGTC
